>Addgene plasmid #41814 | pCE-hSK | addgene partial sequence | sequence record 58200 | pCAG_F
TTCGGGGGGCGGCGGCGGCAACTCCACCGCGGCGGCGGCCGGCGGCAACCAGAAAAACAGCCCGGACCGC
GTCAAGCGGCCCATGAATGCCTTCATGGTGTGGTCCCGCGGGCAGCGGCGCAAGATGGCCCAGGAGAACC
CCAAGATGCACAACTCGGAGATCAGCAAGCGCCTGGGCGCCGAGTGGAAACTTTTGTCGGAGACGGAGAA
GCGGCCGTTCATCGACGAGGCTAAGCGGCTGCGAGCGCTGCACATGAAGGAGCACCCGGATTATAAATAC
CGGCCCCGGCGGAAAACCAAGACGCTCATGAAGAAGGATAAGTACACGCTGCCCGGCGGGCTGCTGGCCC
CCGGCGGCAATAGCATGGCGAGCGGGGTCGGGGTGGGCGCCGGCCTGGGCGCGGGCGTGAACCAGCGCAT
GGACAGTTACGCGCACATGAACGGCTGGAGCAACGGCAGCTACAGCATGATGCAGGACCAGCTGGGCTAC
CCGCAGCACCCGGGCCTCAATGCGCACGGCGCAGCGCAGATGCAGCCCATGCACCGCTACGACGTGAGCG
CCCTGCAGTACAACTCCATGACCAGCTCGCAGACCTACATGAACGGCTCGCCCACCTACAGCATGTCCTA
CTCGCAGCAGGGCACCCCTGGCATGGCTCTTGGCTCCATGGGTTCGGTGGTCAAGTCCCG
