>Addgene plasmid #41814 | pCE-hSK | addgene partial sequence | sequence record 58201 | rb_glob_PA_term-R 5'-CCCATATGTCCTTCCGAGTG-3'
GTCCCCATAATTTTTGGCAGAGGGAAAAAGATCTCAGTGGTATTTGTGAGCCAGGGCATTGGCCACACCA
GCCACCACCTTCTGATAGGCAGCCTGCACCTGAGGAGTGAATTCCTGCAGGCAATTCGCCCTTTTAAAAA
TGTCTCTTCATGTGTAAGGCGAGGTGGTCCGACCTGGAAAATGCTCGGTCGCATTTTTGGCACTGGAACG
GGCGGTGCCCCGTGTGTTTACGGTAGTGCCTGGTCAGTTCATCTGAGCGGGCGAATTTCCATCCACAGCC
GTCCCAGTCACAGTGGTAAGGTTTCTCACCTGTGTGGGTTCGCAGGTGTGCCTTGAGATGGGAACTCTTT
GTGTAGGTTTTGCCGCAGCCCGCGTAATCACAAGTGTGGGTGGCGGTCCTTTTCCGGGGCCACGATCGTC
TTCCCCTCTTTGGCTTGGGCTCCTCTGGCATGCAGGAACCGGGTGGCATGAGCTCTTGGTAATGGAGCGG
CGGGACTTGCGGCTGCATCTGATCGGGCAGGAAGGATGGGTAATTGGGCCCCGGGTGGGGATGGAAGCCG
GGAGGAAGCGGCAGGGCAGGGTGACAGTCCCTGCTGCTCAGCACTTCCTCAAGACCCAGGGTCGGGGTAG
TCCTGCTGGGGAGCTGCCGCCCCAGGGGGAAGTCGTGTGCAGCCGGCCGGTGGCCATTGCTG
