>Addgene plasmid #41814 | pCE-hSK | addgene partial sequence | sequence record 58202 | hKLF4-R 5'-ggtcagcgaattggagagaa-3'
CGCCGCTCTCCAGGTCTGTGGCCACGGTCGCCGCCGCCAGGTCATAGGGGCGGCCGGGAAGCACTGGGGG
AAGTCGCTTCATGTGGGAGAGCTCCTCCCGCCAGCGGTTATTCGGGGCACCTGCTTGACGCAGTGTCTTC
TCCCTTCCCGCCGGGCCAGACGCGAACGTGGAGAAAGATGGGAGCAGCGCGTCACTGACAGCCATGGTGA
AGGGCGAATTGTTCATGAGTGGACCTGGATTGCTTTCTACATCCCCAGCCAGTTTGAGTAAATCAAAGTT
AAGAGTTTGTTTGACAGGAGCGACAATTTTGAGATCCCCCATGTGTGAGAGGGGCAGTGTGCCGTTAATG
GCCGTGCCGGGCACCGGGCCGCTCTGGTAGTGCTGGGACATGTGAAGTCTGCTGGGGGCGGCGGGTTCCG
GCACCTCGGCGCCGGGGAGATACATGCTGATCATGTCCCGGAGGTCCCCGGCCTGGCAGGGCGCCCTGGA
GTGGGAGGAAGAGGTAACCACAGGGGGGCTGGAGCTGGCCTCGGACTTGACCACCGAACCCATGGAGCCA
AGAGCCATGCCAGGGGTGCCCTGCTGCGAGTAGGACATGCTGTAGGTGGGCGAGCCGTTCATGTAGGTCT
GCGAGCTGGTCATGGAGTTGTACTGCAGGGCGCTCACGTCGTAGCGGTGCATGGGCTGCATCTGCGCTGC
GCCGTGCGCATTGAGGCCCGGGTGCTGCGGGTAGCCCAGCTGGTCCTGCATCATGCTGTAGCTGCCGT
