[The description below was written by a language model from this plasmid's Addgene catalogue record.]
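Description:
pCE-hSK is a mammalian expression plasmid built on the pCE backbone (about 9.4 kb without insert), part of which derives from the commercial episomal vector pCEP4. It is designed for non-integrating, episomal expression of two human reprogramming factors, SOX2 and KLF4. In bacteria it is maintained as a high-copy plasmid under ampicillin selection. pCEP4-type vectors generally persist in primate cells as extrachromosomal replicons through the Epstein-Barr virus oriP/EBNA1 system. No feature table is provided, however, so the record does not confirm which of these elements are retained in pCE, and it does not list any mammalian selection marker.

The payload is an insert of roughly 2.5 kb containing the human SOX2 and KLF4 coding sequences, cloned as an EcoRI fragment with both sites preserved. Expression is driven by the CAG promoter, a strong composite promoter combining the cytomegalovirus enhancer with chicken beta-actin promoter sequences, which gives robust expression in many mammalian cell types. The record does not state how the two open reading frames are linked for co-expression from the single promoter (for example by a 2A peptide or an IRES), nor does it mention epitope tags or reporters.

According to the associated publication title and stated purpose, the plasmid is used for non-viral generation of integration-free human induced pluripotent stem cells, including from cord blood and peripheral blood cells. Because the factors are delivered on an episome rather than an integrating virus, they can be expressed without inserting transgenes into the host genome.
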