Addgene plasmid #41814: pCE-hSK
Purpose: Non-integrating (episomal) expression of human SOX2 and KLF4
Depositing lab: Shinya Yamanaka. Publication: An Efficient Non-viral Method to Generate Integration-Free Human iPS Cells from Cord Blood and Peripheral Blood Cells. Okita K, Yamakawa T, Matsumura Y, Sato Y, Amano N, Watanabe A, Goshima N, Yamanaka S. Stem Cells. 2012 Nov 29. doi: 10.1002/stem.1293. PubMed 23193063.
Backbone
  Vector backbone: pCE
  Backbone size w/o insert (bp): 9364
  Vector type: Mammalian Expression
Growth in bacteria
  Bacterial resistance: Ampicillin, 100 μg/mL
  Growth temperature: 37°C
  Growth strain: DH5alpha
  Copy number: High Copy
Gene/Insert
  Gene/Insert name: SOX2, KLF4
  Species: H. sapiens (human)
  Insert size (bp): 2513
  GenBank ID: NM_003106 NM_004235
  Entrez Gene: SOX2 (a.k.a. ANOP3, MCOPS3); KLF4 (a.k.a. EZF, GKLF)
  Promoter: CAG
  Cloning method: Restriction Enzyme; 5′ cloning site EcoRI (not destroyed); 3′ cloning site EcoRI (not destroyed)
  Sequencing primers: 5′ pCAG-F; 3′ TTAGCCAGAAGTCAGATGCTC
Resource information
  A portion of this plasmid was derived from a plasmid made by: pCEP4 is from Invitrogen. CAG Promoter was from Dr. Jun-ichi Miyazaki of Osaka University Graduate School of Medicine. In publication using this plasmid, please cite: Efficient selection for high-expression transfectants with a novel eukaryotic vector. Gene 108:193-200, 1991. Niwa, H., Yamamura, K. & Miyazaki, J.
Terms and licenses: Academic/Nonprofit Terms; Industry Terms: Not Available to Industry
How to cite: pCE-hSK was a gift from Shinya Yamanaka (Addgene plasmid # 41814 ; http://n2t.net/addgene:41814 ; RRID:Addgene_41814)
