LOCUS       Exported 11877 bp ds-DNA circular SYN 12-MAY-2021
DEFINITION  Non-integrating (episomal) expression of human SOX2 and KLF4.
ACCESSION   .
VERSION     .
KEYWORDS    pCE-hSK
SOURCE      synthetic DNA construct
  ORGANISM  synthetic DNA construct
REFERENCE   1 (bases 1 to 11877)
  AUTHORS   Okita K, Yamakawa T, Matsumura Y, Sato Y, Amano N, Watanabe A,
            Goshima N, Yamanaka S
  TITLE     An Efficient Non-viral Method to Generate Integration-Free Human iPS
            Cells from Cord Blood and Peripheral Blood Cells.
  JOURNAL   Stem Cells. 2012 Nov 29. doi: 10.1002/stem.1293.
  PUBMED    23193063
REFERENCE   2 (bases 1 to 11877)
  AUTHORS   .
  TITLE     Direct Submission
  JOURNAL   Exported May 12, 2021 from SnapGene Server 1.1.58
            http://www.snapgene.com
FEATURES             Location/Qualifiers
     source          1..11877
                     /organism="synthetic DNA construct"
                     /mol_type="other DNA"
     enhancer        1..380
                     /label=CMV enhancer
                     /note="human cytomegalovirus immediate early enhancer"
     promoter        382..659
                     /label=chicken beta-actin promoter
     intron          660..1676
                     /label=chimeric intron
                     /note="chimera between introns from chicken beta-actin and
                     rabbit beta-globin"
     primer_bind     1600..1622
                     /label=pCAGGS-5
                     /note="Chimeric intron in CAG promoter, forward primer"
     primer_bind     1684..1703
                     /label=pCAG-F
                     /note="Rabbit beta-globin intron, for pCAG plasmids,
                     forward primer"
     CDS             2716..2781
                     /codon_start=1
                     /product="2A peptide from foot-and-mouth disease virus
                     polyprotein"
                     /label=F2A
                     /note="Eukaryotic ribosomes fail to insert a peptide bond
                     between the Gly and Pro residues, yielding separate
                     polypeptides."
                     /translation="VKQTLNFDLLKLAGDVESNPGP"
     primer_bind     complement(4321..4340)
                     /label=Bglob-pA-R
                     /note="Rabbit beta-globin polyA region, reverse primer"
     polyA_signal    4386..4441
                     /label=-beta-globin poly(A) signal
                     /note="rabbit beta-globin polyadenylation signal (Gil and
                     Proudfoot, 1987)"
     primer_bind     complement(4440..4459)
                     /label=rbglobpA-R
                     /note="Rabbit beta-globin polyA, reverse primer. Also
                     called rb-glob-pA-term-R"
     primer_bind     complement(4802..4818)
                     /label=M13 rev
                     /note="common sequencing primer, one of multiple similar
                     variants"
     primer_bind     complement(4802..4818)
                     /label=M13 Reverse
                     /note="In lacZ gene. Also called M13-rev"
     primer_bind     complement(4815..4837)
                     /label=M13/pUC Reverse
                     /note="In lacZ gene"
     protein_bind    4826..4842
                     /label=lac operator
                     /bound_moiety="lac repressor encoded by lacI"
                     /note="The lac repressor binds to the lac operator to
                     inhibit transcription in E. coli. This inhibition can be
                     relieved by adding lactose or
                     isopropyl-beta-D-thiogalactopyranoside (IPTG)."
     promoter        complement(4850..4880)
                     /label=lac promoter
                     /note="promoter for the E. coli lac operon"
     protein_bind    4895..4916
                     /label=CAP binding site
                     /bound_moiety="E. coli catabolite activator protein"
                     /note="CAP binding activates transcription in the presence
                     of cAMP."
     CDS             5395..7320
                     /codon_start=1
                     /product="Epstein-Barr nuclear antigen 1, also known as
                     EBNA-1"
                     /label=EBNA1
                     /note="crucial for latent viral infection, and for episomal
                     amplification of vectors containing the oriP origin (Okita
                     et al., 2013)"
                     /translation="MSDEGPGTGPGNGLGEKGDTSGPEGSGGSGPQRRGGDNHGRGRGR
                     GRGRGGGRPGAPGGSGSGPRHRDGVRRPQKRPSCIGCKGTHGGTGAGAGAGGAGAGGAG
                     AGGGAGAGGGAGGAGGAGGAGAGGGAGAGGGAGGAGGAGAGGG?G?GGGAGGAG?GGGA
                     GGAGGAGAGGGAGAGGGAGGAGAGGGAGGAGGAGAGGGAGAGGAGGAGGAGAGGAGAGG
                     GAGGAGGAGAGGAGAGGAGAGGAGAGGAGGAGAGGAGGAGAGGAGGAGAGGGAGGAGAG
                     GGAGGAGAGGAGGAGAGGAGGAGAGGAGGAGAGGGAGAGGAGAGGGGRGRGGSGGRGRG
                     GSGGRGRGGSGGRRGRGRERARGGSRERARGRGRGRGEKRPRSPSSQSSSSGSPPRRPP
                     PGRRPFFHPVGEADYFEYHQEGGPDGEPDVPPGAIEQGPADDPGEGPSTGPRGQGDGGR
                     RKKGGWFGKHRGQGGSNPKFENIAEGLRALLARSHVERTTDEGTWVAGVFVYGGSKTSL
                     YNLRRGTALAIPQCRLTPLSRLPFGMAPGPGPQPGPLRESIVCYFMVFLQTHIFAEVLK
                     DAIKDLVMTKPAPTCNIRVTVCSFDDGVDLPPWFPPMVEGAAAEGDDGDDGDEGGDGDE
                     GEEGQE"
     rep_origin      7622..9411
                     /label=oriP
                     /note="Epstein-Barr virus oriP replication origin (Yates et
                     al., 2000)"
     primer_bind     complement(9952..9969)
                     /label=L4440
                     /note="L4440 vector, forward primer"
     rep_origin      complement(10123..10711)
                     /direction=LEFT
                     /label=ori
                     /note="high-copy-number ColE1/pMB1/pBR322/pUC origin of
                     replication"
     primer_bind     complement(10203..10222)
                     /label=pBR322ori-F
                     /note="pBR322 origin, forward primer"
     CDS             complement(10882..11742)
                     /codon_start=1
                     /gene="bla"
                     /product="beta-lactamase"
                     /label=AmpR
                     /note="confers resistance to ampicillin, carbenicillin, and
                     related antibiotics"
                     /translation="MSIQHFRVALIPFFAAFCLPVFAHPETLVKVKDAEDQLGARVGYI
                     ELDLNSGKILESFRPEERFPMMSTFKVLLCGAVLSRIDAGQEQLGRRIHYSQNDLVEYS
                     PVTEKHLTDGMTVRELCSAAITMSDNTAANLLLTTIGGPKELTAFLHNMGDHVTRLDRW
                     EPELNEAIPNDERDTTMPVAMATTLRKLLTGELLTLASRQQLIDWMEADKVAGPLLRSA
                     LPAGWFIADKSGAGERGSRGIIAALGPDGKPSRIVVIYTTGSQATMDERNRQIAEIGAS
                     LIKHW"
     primer_bind     11505..11524
                     /label=Amp-R
                     /note="Ampicillin resistance gene, reverse primer"
     promoter        complement(11743..11847)
                     /gene="bla"
                     /label=AmpR promoter
ORIGIN
        1 gacattgatt attgactagt tattaatagt aatcaattac ggggtcatta gttcatagcc
       61 catatatgga gttccgcgtt acataactta cggtaaatgg cccgcctggc tgaccgccca
      121 acgacccccg cccattgacg tcaataatga cgtatgttcc catagtaacg ccaataggga
      181 ctttccattg acgtcaatgg gtggagtatt tacggtaaac tgcccacttg gcagtacatc
      241 aagtgtatca tatgccaagt acgcccccta ttgacgtcaa tgacggtaaa tggcccgcct
      301 ggcattatgc ccagtacatg accttatggg actttcctac ttggcagtac atctacgtat
      361 tagtcatcgc tattaccatg gtcgaggtga gccccacgtt ctgcttcact ctccccatct
      421 cccccccctc cccaccccca attttgtatt tatttatttt ttaattattt tgtgcagcga
      481 tgggggcggg gggggggggg gggcgcgcgc caggcggggc ggggcggggc gaggggcggg
      541 gcggggcgag gcggagaggt gcggcggcag ccaatcagag cggcgcgctc cgaaagtttc
      601 cttttatggc gaggcggcgg cggcggcggc cctataaaaa gcgaagcgcg cggcgggcgg
      661 gagtcgctgc gcgctgcctt cgccccgtgc cccgctccgc cgccgcctcg cgccgcccgc
      721 cccggctctg actgaccgcg ttactcccac aggtgagcgg gcgggacggc ccttctcctc
      781 cgggctgtaa ttagcgcttg gtttaatgac ggcttgtttc ttttctgtgg ctgcgtgaaa
      841 gccttgaggg gctccgggag ggccctttgt gcggggggag cggctcgggg ggtgcgtgcg
      901 tgtgtgtgtg cgtggggagc gccgcgtgcg gctccgcgct gcccggcggc tgtgagcgct
      961 gcgggcgcgg cgcggggctt tgtgcgctcc gcagtgtgcg cgaggggagc gcggccgggg
     1021 gcggtgcccc gcggtgcggg gggggctgcg aggggaacaa aggctgcgtg cggggtgtgt
     1081 gcgtgggggg gtgagcaggg ggtgtgggcg cgtcggtcgg gctgcaaccc cccctgcacc
     1141 cccctccccg agttgctgag cacggcccgg cttcgggtgc ggggctccgt acggggcgtg
     1201 gcgcggggct cgccgtgccg ggcggggggt ggcggcaggt gggggtgccg ggcggggcgg
     1261 ggccgcctcg ggccggggag ggctcggggg aggggcgcgg cggcccccgg agcgccggcg
     1321 gctgtcgagg cgcggcgagc cgcagccatt gccttttatg gtaatcgtgc gagagggcgc
     1381 agggacttcc tttgtcccaa atctgtgcgg agccgaaatc tgggaggcgc cgccgcaccc
     1441 cctctagcgg gcgcggggcg aagcggtgcg gcgccggcag gaaggaaatg ggcggggagg
     1501 gccttcgtgc gtcgccgcgc cgccgtcccc ttctccctct ccagcctcgg ggctgtccgc
     1561 ggggggacgg ctgccttcgg gggggacggg gcagggcggg gttcggcttc tggcgtgtga
     1621 ccggcggctc tagagcctct gctaaccatg ttcatgcctt cttctttttc ctacagctcc
     1681 tgggcaacgt gctggttatt gtgctgtctc atcattttgg caaagaattc gcccttcacc
     1741 atgtacaaca tgatggagac ggagctgaag ccgccgggcc cgcagcaaac ttcggggggc
     1801 ggcggcggca actccaccgc ggcggcggcc ggcggcaacc agaaaaacag cccggaccgc
     1861 gtcaagcggc ccatgaatgc cttcatggtg tggtcccgcg ggcagcggcg caagatggcc
     1921 caggagaacc ccaagatgca caactcggag atcagcaagc gcctgggcgc cgagtggaaa
     1981 cttttgtcgg agacggagaa gcggccgttc atcgacgagg ctaagcggct gcgagcgctg
     2041 cacatgaagg agcacccgga ttataaatac cggccccggc ggaaaaccaa gacgctcatg
     2101 aagaaggata agtacacgct gcccggcggg ctgctggccc ccggcggcaa tagcatggcg
     2161 agcggggtcg gggtgggcgc cggcctgggc gcgggcgtga accagcgcat ggacagttac
     2221 gcgcacatga acggctggag caacggcagc tacagcatga tgcaggacca gctgggctac
     2281 ccgcagcacc cgggcctcaa tgcgcacggc gcagcgcaga tgcagcccat gcaccgctac
     2341 gacgtgagcg ccctgcagta caactccatg accagctcgc agacctacat gaacggctcg
     2401 cccacctaca gcatgtccta ctcgcagcag ggcacccctg gcatggctct tggctccatg
     2461 ggttcggtgg tcaagtccga ggccagctcc agcccccctg tggttacctc ttcctcccac
     2521 tccagggcgc cctgccaggc cggggacctc cgggacatga tcagcatgta tctccccggc
     2581 gccgaggtgc cggaacccgc cgcccccagc agacttcaca tgtcccagca ctaccagagc
     2641 ggcccggtgc ccggcacggc cattaacggc acactgcccc tctcacacat gggggatctc
     2701 aaaattgtcg ctcctgtcaa acaaactctt aactttgatt tactcaaact ggctggggat
     2761 gtagaaagca atccaggtcc actcatgaac aattcgccct tcaccatggc tgtcagtgac
     2821 gcgctgctcc catctttctc cacgttcgcg tctggcccgg cgggaaggga gaagacactg
     2881 cgtcaagcag gtgccccgaa taaccgctgg cgggaggagc tctcccacat gaagcgactt
     2941 cccccagtgc ttcccggccg cccctatgac ctggcggcgg cgaccgtggc cacagacctg
     3001 gagagcggcg gagccggtgc ggcttgcggc ggtagcaacc tggcgcccct acctcggaga
     3061 gagaccgagg agttcaacga tctcctggac ctggacttta ttctctccaa ttcgctgacc
     3121 catcctccgg agtcagtggc cgccaccgtg tcctcgtcag cgtcagcctc ctcttcgtcg
     3181 tcgccgtcga gcagcggccc tgccagcgcg ccctccacct gcagcttcac ctatccgatc
     3241 cgggccggga acgacccggg cgtggcgccg ggcggcacgg gcggaggcct cctctatggc
     3301 agggagtccg ctccccctcc gacggctccc ttcaacctgg cggacatcaa cgacgtgagc
     3361 ccctcgggcg gcttcgtggc cgagctcctg cggccagaat tggacccggt gtacattccg
     3421 ccgcagcagc cgcagccgcc aggtggcggg ctgatgggca agttcgtgct gaaggcgtcg
     3481 ctgagcgccc ctggcagcga gtacggcagc ccgtcggtca tcagcgtcag caaaggcagc
     3541 cctgacggca gccacccggt ggtggtggcg ccctacaacg gcgggccgcc gcgcacgtgc
     3601 cccaagatca agcaggaggc ggtctcttcg tgcacccact tgggcgctgg accccctctc
     3661 agcaatggcc accggccggc tgcacacgac ttccccctgg ggcggcagct ccccagcagg
     3721 actaccccga ccctgggtct tgaggaagtg ctgagcagca gggactgtca ccctgccctg
     3781 ccgcttcctc ccggcttcca tccccacccg gggcccaatt acccatcctt cctgcccgat
     3841 cagatgcagc cgcaagtccc gccgctccat taccaagagc tcatgccacc cggttcctgc
     3901 atgccagagg agcccaagcc aaagagggga agacgatcgt ggccccggaa aaggaccgcc
     3961 acccacactt gtgattacgc gggctgcggc aaaacctaca caaagagttc ccatctcaag
     4021 gcacacctgc gaacccacac aggtgagaaa ccttaccact gtgactggga cggctgtgga
     4081 tggaaattcg cccgctcaga tgaactgacc aggcactacc gtaaacacac ggggcaccgc
     4141 ccgttccagt gccaaaaatg cgaccgagca ttttccaggt cggaccacct cgccttacac
     4201 atgaagagac atttttaaaa gggcgaattg cctgcaggaa ttcactcctc aggtgcaggc
     4261 tgcctatcag aaggtggtgg ctggtgtggc caatgccctg gctcacaaat accactgaga
     4321 tctttttccc tctgccaaaa attatgggga catcatgaag ccccttgagc atctgacttc
     4381 tggctaataa aggaaattta ttttcattgc aatagtgtgt tggaattttt tgtgtctctc
     4441 actcggaagg acatatggga gggcaaatca tttaaaacat cagaatgagt atttggttta
     4501 gagtttggca acatatgccc atatgctggc tgccatgaac aaaggttggc tataaagagg
     4561 tcatcagtat atgaaacagc cccctgctgt ccattcctta ttccatagaa aagccttgac
     4621 ttgaggttag atttttttta tattttgttt tgtgttattt ttttctttaa catccctaaa
     4681 attttcctta catgttttac tagccagatt tttcctcctc tcctgactac tcccagtcat
     4741 agctgtccct cttctcttat ggagatccct cgacctgcag cccaagcttg gcgtaatcat
     4801 ggtcatagct gtttcctgtg tgaaattgtt atccgctcac aattccacac aacatacgag
     4861 ccggaagcat aaagtgtaaa gcctggggtg cctaatgagt gagctaactc acattaattg
     4921 cgttgcgctc actgcccgct ttccagtcgg gaaacctgtc gtgccagcgg atctcaattc
     4981 tcatgtttga cagcttatca tcgataagct gatcctcaca ggccgcaccc agcttttctt
     5041 ccgttgcccc agtagcatct ctgtctggtg accttgaaga ggaagaggag gggtcccgag
     5101 aatccccatc cctaccgtcc agcaaaaagg gggacgagga atttgaggcc tggcttgagg
     5161 ctcaggacgc aaatcttgag gatgttcagc gggagttttc cgggctgcga gtaattggtg
     5221 atgaggacga ggatggttcg gaggatgggg aattttcaga cctggatctg tctgacagcg
     5281 accatgaagg ggatgagggt gggggggctg ttggaggggg caggagtctg cactccctgt
     5341 attcactgag cgtcgtctaa taaagatgtc tattgatctc ttttagtgtg aatcatgtct
     5401 gacgaggggc caggtacagg acctggaaat ggcctaggag agaagggaga cacatctgga
     5461 ccagaaggct ccggcggcag tggacctcaa agaagagggg gtgataacca tggacgagga
     5521 cggggaagag gacgaggacg aggaggcgga agaccaggag ccccgggcgg ctcaggatca
     5581 gggccaagac atagagatgg tgtccggaga ccccaaaaac gtccaagttg cattggctgc
     5641 aaagggaccc acggtggaac aggagcagga gcaggagcgg gaggggcagg agcaggaggg
     5701 gcaggagcag gaggaggggc aggagcagga ggaggggcag gaggggcagg aggggcagga
     5761 ggggcaggag caggaggagg ggcaggagca ggaggagggg caggaggggc aggaggggca
     5821 ggagcaggag gaggggsagg agsaggagga ggggcaggag gggcaggags aggaggaggg
     5881 gcaggagggg caggaggggc aggagcagga ggaggggcag gagcaggagg aggggcagga
     5941 ggggcaggag caggaggagg ggcaggaggg gcaggagggg caggagcagg aggaggggca
     6001 ggagcaggag gggcaggagg ggcaggaggg gcaggagcag gaggggcagg agcaggagga
     6061 ggggcaggag gggcaggagg ggcaggagca ggaggggcag gagcaggagg ggcaggagca
     6121 ggaggggcag gagcaggagg ggcaggaggg gcaggagcag gaggggcagg aggggcagga
     6181 gcaggagggg caggaggggc aggagcagga ggaggggcag gaggggcagg agcaggagga
     6241 ggggcaggag gggcaggagc aggaggggca ggaggggcag gagcaggagg ggcaggaggg
     6301 gcaggagcag gaggggcagg aggggcagga gcaggaggag gggcaggagc aggaggggca
     6361 ggagcaggag gtggaggccg gggtcgagga ggcagtggag gccggggtcg aggaggtagt
     6421 ggaggccggg gtcgaggagg tagtggaggc cgccggggta gaggacgtga aagagccagg
     6481 gggggaagtc gtgaaagagc cagggggaga ggtcgtggac gtggagaaaa gaggcccagg
     6541 agtcccagta gtcagtcatc atcatccggg tctccaccgc gcaggccccc tccaggtaga
     6601 aggccatttt tccaccctgt aggggaagcc gattattttg aataccacca agaaggtggc
     6661 ccagatggtg agcctgacgt gcccccggga gcgatagagc agggccccgc agatgaccca
     6721 ggagaaggcc caagcactgg accccggggt cagggtgatg gaggcaggcg caaaaaagga
     6781 gggtggtttg gaaagcatcg tggtcaagga ggttccaacc cgaaatttga gaacattgca
     6841 gaaggtttaa gagctctcct ggctaggagt cacgtagaaa ggactaccga cgaaggaact
     6901 tgggtcgccg gtgtgttcgt atatggaggt agtaagacct ccctttacaa cctaaggcga
     6961 ggaactgccc ttgctattcc acaatgtcgt cttacaccat tgagtcgtct cccctttgga
     7021 atggcccctg gacccggccc acaacctggc ccgctaaggg agtccattgt ctgttatttc
     7081 atggtctttt tacaaactca tatatttgct gaggttttga aggatgcgat taaggacctt
     7141 gttatgacaa agcccgctcc tacctgcaat atcagggtga ctgtgtgcag ctttgacgat
     7201 ggagtagatt tgcctccctg gtttccacct atggtggaag gggctgccgc ggagggtgat
     7261 gacggagatg acggagatga aggaggtgat ggagatgagg gtgaggaagg gcaggagtga
     7321 tgtaacttgt taggagacgc cctcaatcgt attaaaagcc gtgtattccc ccgcactaaa
     7381 gaataaatcc ccagtagaca tcatgcgtgc tgttggtgta tttctggcca tctgtcttgt
     7441 caccattttc gtcctcccaa catggggcaa ttgggcatac ccatgttgtc acgtcactca
     7501 gctccgcgct caacaccttc tcgcgttgga aaacattagc gacatttacc tggtgagcaa
     7561 tcagacatgc gacggcttta gcctggcctc cttaaattca cctaagaatg ggagcaacca
     7621 gcaggaaaag gacaagcagc gaaaattcac gcccccttgg gaggtggcgg catatgcaaa
     7681 ggatagcact cccactctac tactgggtat catatgctga ctgtatatgc atgaggatag
     7741 catatgctac ccggatacag attaggatag catatactac ccagatatag attaggatag
     7801 catatgctac ccagatatag attaggatag cctatgctac ccagatataa attaggatag
     7861 catatactac ccagatatag attaggatag catatgctac ccagatatag attaggatag
     7921 cctatgctac ccagatatag attaggatag catatgctac ccagatatag attaggatag
     7981 catatgctat ccagatattt gggtagtata tgctacccag atataaatta ggatagcata
     8041 tactacccta atctctatta ggatagcata tgctacccgg atacagatta ggatagcata
     8101 tactacccag atatagatta ggatagcata tgctacccag atatagatta ggatagccta
     8161 tgctacccag atataaatta ggatagcata tactacccag atatagatta ggatagcata
     8221 tgctacccag atatagatta ggatagccta tgctacccag atatagatta ggatagcata
     8281 tgctatccag atatttgggt agtatatgct acccatggca acattagccc accgtgctct
     8341 cagcgacctc gtgaatatga ggaccaacaa ccctgtgctt ggcgctcagg cgcaagtgtg
     8401 tgtaatttgt cctccagatc gcagcaatcg cgcccctatc ttggcccgcc cacctactta
     8461 tgcaggtatt ccccggggtg ccattagtgg ttttgtgggc aagtggtttg accgcagtgg
     8521 ttagcggggt tacaatcagc caagttatta cacccttatt ttacagtcca aaaccgcagg
     8581 gcggcgtgtg ggggctgacg cgtgccccca ctccacaatt tcaaaaaaaa gagtggccac
     8641 ttgtctttgt ttatgggccc cattggcgtg gagccccgtt taattttcgg gggtgttaga
     8701 gacaaccagt ggagtccgct gctgtcggcg tccactctct ttccccttgt tacaaataga
     8761 gtgtaacaac atggttcacc tgtcttggtc cctgcctggg acacatctta ataaccccag
     8821 tatcatattg cactaggatt atgtgttgcc catagccata aattcgtgtg agatggacat
     8881 ccagtcttta cggcttgtcc ccaccccatg gatttctatt gttaaagata ttcagaatgt
     8941 ttcattccta cactagtatt tattgcccaa ggggtttgtg agggttatat tggtgtcata
     9001 gcacaatgcc accactgaac cccccgtcca aattttattc tgggggcgtc acctgaaacc
     9061 ttgttttcga gcacctcaca tacaccttac tgttcacaac tcagcagtta ttctattagc
     9121 taaacgaagg agaatgaaga agcaggcgaa gattcaggag agttcactgc ccgctccttg
     9181 atcttcagcc actgcccttg tgactaaaat ggttcactac cctcgtggaa tcctgacccc
     9241 atgtaaataa aaccgtgaca gctcatgggg tgggagatat cgctgttcct taggaccctt
     9301 ttactaaccc taattcgata gcatatgctt cccgttgggt aacatatgct attgaattag
     9361 ggttagtctg gatagtatat actactaccc gggaagcata tgctacccgt ttagggttaa
     9421 caagggggcc ttataaacac tattgctaat gccctcttga gggtccgctt atcggtagct
     9481 acacaggccc ctctgattga cgttggtgta gcctcccgta gtcttcctgg gcccctggga
     9541 ggtacatgtc ccccagcatt ggtgtaagag cttcagccaa gagttacaca taaaggcaat
     9601 gttgtgttgc agtccacaga ctgcaaagtc tgctccagga tgaaagccac tcagtgttgg
     9661 caaatgtgca catccattta taaggatgtc aactacagtc agagaacccc tttgtgtttg
     9721 gtcccccccc gtgtcacatg tggaacaggg cccagttggc aagttgtacc aaccaactga
     9781 agggattaca tgcactgccc cgcgaagaag gggcagagat gtcgtagtca ggtttagttc
     9841 gtccggggcg gggatcgatc ctctagagtc gacgctagcg gatccgctgc attaatgaat
     9901 cggccaacgc gcggggagag gcggtttgcg tattgggcgc tcttccgctt cctcgctcac
     9961 tgactcgctg cgctcggtcg ttcggctgcg gcgagcggta tcagctcact caaaggcggt
    10021 aatacggtta tccacagaat caggggataa cgcaggaaag aacatgtgag caaaaggcca
    10081 gcaaaaggcc aggaaccgta aaaaggccgc gttgctggcg tttttccata ggctccgccc
    10141 ccctgacgag catcacaaaa atcgacgctc aagtcagagg tggcgaaacc cgacaggact
    10201 ataaagatac caggcgtttc cccctggaag ctccctcgtg cgctctcctg ttccgaccct
    10261 gccgcttacc ggatacctgt ccgcctttct cccttcggga agcgtggcgc tttctcatag
    10321 ctcacgctgt aggtatctca gttcggtgta ggtcgttcgc tccaagctgg gctgtgtgca
    10381 cgaacccccc gttcagcccg accgctgcgc cttatccggt aactatcgtc ttgagtccaa
    10441 cccggtaaga cacgacttat cgccactggc agcagccact ggtaacagga ttagcagagc
    10501 gaggtatgta ggcggtgcta cagagttctt gaagtggtgg cctaactacg gctacactag
    10561 aagaacagta tttggtatct gcgctctgct gaagccagtt accttcggaa aaagagttgg
    10621 tagctcttga tccggcaaac aaaccaccgc tggtagcggt ggtttttttg tttgcaagca
    10681 gcagattacg cgcagaaaaa aaggatctca agaagatcct ttgatctttt ctacggggtc
    10741 tgacgctcag tggaacgaaa actcacgtta agggattttg gtcatgagat tatcaaaaag
    10801 gatcttcacc tagatccttt taaattaaaa atgaagtttt aaatcaatct aaagtatata
    10861 tgagtaaact tggtctgaca gttaccaatg cttaatcagt gaggcaccta tctcagcgat
    10921 ctgtctattt cgttcatcca tagttgcctg actccccgtc gtgtagataa ctacgatacg
    10981 ggagggctta ccatctggcc ccagtgctgc aatgataccg cgagacccac gctcaccggc
    11041 tccagattta tcagcaataa accagccagc cggaagggcc gagcgcagaa gtggtcctgc
    11101 aactttatcc gcctccatcc agtctattaa ttgttgccgg gaagctagag taagtagttc
    11161 gccagttaat agtttgcgca acgttgttgc cattgctaca ggcatcgtgg tgtcacgctc
    11221 gtcgtttggt atggcttcat tcagctccgg ttcccaacga tcaaggcgag ttacatgatc
    11281 ccccatgttg tgcaaaaaag cggttagctc cttcggtcct ccgatcgttg tcagaagtaa
    11341 gttggccgca gtgttatcac tcatggttat ggcagcactg cataattctc ttactgtcat
    11401 gccatccgta agatgctttt ctgtgactgg tgagtactca accaagtcat tctgagaata
    11461 gtgtatgcgg cgaccgagtt gctcttgccc ggcgtcaata cgggataata ccgcgccaca
    11521 tagcagaact ttaaaagtgc tcatcattgg aaaacgttct tcggggcgaa aactctcaag
    11581 gatcttaccg ctgttgagat ccagttcgat gtaacccact cgtgcaccca actgatcttc
    11641 agcatctttt actttcacca gcgtttctgg gtgagcaaaa acaggaaggc aaaatgccgc
    11701 aaaaaaggga ataagggcga cacggaaatg ttgaatactc atactcttcc tttttcaata
    11761 ttattgaagc atttatcagg gttattgtct catgagcgga tacatatttg aatgtattta
    11821 gaaaaataaa caaatagggg ttccgcgcac atttccccga aaagtgccac ctgggtc
//
